>Addgene plasmid #91673 | pPN144 | addgene full sequence | sequence record 180200 | Addgene NGS Result
GAGGGCCTATTTCCCATGATTCCTTCATATTTGCATATACGATACAAGGCTGTTAGAGAGATAATTGGAA
TTAATTTGACTGTAAACACAAAGATATTAGTACAAAATACGTGACGTAGAAAGTAATAATTTCTTGGGTA
GTTTGCAGTTTTAAAATTATGTTTTAAAATGGACTATCATATGCTTACCGTAACTTGAAAGTATTTCGAT
TTCTTGGCTTTATATATCTTGTGGAAAGGACGAAACACCGATGCCTACTTCTTGTTCTTCGTTTTAGAGC
TAGAAATAGCAAGTTAAAATAAGGCTAGTCCGTTATCAACTTGAAAAAGTGGCACCGAGTCGGTGCTTTT
TTAAGCTTGGCGTAATCATGGTCATAGCTGTTTCCTGTGTGAAATTGTTATCCGCTCACAATTCCACACA
ACATACGAGCCGGAAGCATAAAGTGTAAAGCCTGGGGTGCCTAATGAGTGAGCTAACTCACATTAATTGC
GTTGCGCTCACTGCCCGCTTTCCAGTCGGGAAACCTGTCGTGCCAGCTGCATTAATGAATCGGCCAACGC
GCGGGGAGAGGCGGTTTGCGTATTGGGCGCTCTTCCGCTTCCTCGCTCACTGACTCGCTGCGCTCGGTCG
TTCGGCTGCGGCGAGCGGTATCAGCTCACTCAAAGGCGGTAATACGGTTATCCACAGAATCAGGGGATAA
CGCAGGAAAGAACATGTGAGCAAAAGGCCAGCAAAAGGCCAGGAACCGTAAAAAGGCCGCGTTGCTGGCG
TTTTTCCATAGGCTCCGCCCCCCTGACGAGCATCACAAAAATCGACGCTCAAGTCAGAGGTGGCGAAACC
CGACAGGACTATAAAGATACCAGGCGTTTCCCCCTGGAAGCTCCCTCGTGCGCTCTCCTGTTCCGACCCT
GCCGCTTACCGGATACCTGTCCGCCTTTCTCCCTTCGGGAAGCGTGGCGCTTTCTCATAGCTCACGCTGT
AGGTATCTCAGTTCGGTGTAGGTCGTTCGCTCCAAGCTGGGCTGTGTGCACGAACCCCCCGTTCAGCCCG
ACCGCTGCGCCTTATCCGGTAACTATCGTCTTGAGTCCAACCCGGTAAGACACGACTTATCGCCACTGGC
AGCAGCCACTGGTAACAGGATTAGCAGAGCGAGGTATGTAGGCGGTGCTACAGAGTTCTTGAAGTGGTGG
CCTAACTACGGCTACACTAGAAGAACAGTATTTGGTATCTGCGCTCTGCTGAAGCCAGTTACCTTCGGAA
AAAGAGTTGGTAGCTCTTGATCCGGCAAACAAACCACCGCTGGTAGCGGTGGTTTTTTTGTTTGCAAGCA
GCAGATTACGCGCAGAAAAAAAGGATCTCAAGAAGATCCTTTGATCTTTTCTACGGGGTCTGACGCTCAG
TGGAACGAAAACTCACGTTAAGGGATTTTGGTCATGAGATTATCAAAAAGGATCTTCACCTAGATCCTTT
TAAATTAAAAATGAAGTTTTAAATCAATCTAAAGTATATATGAGTAAACTTGGTCTGACAGTTACCAATG
CTTAATCAGTGAGGCACCTATCTCAGCGATCTGTCTATTTCGTTCATCCATAGTTGCCTGACTCCCCGTC
GTGTAGATAACTACGATACGGGAGGGCTTACCATCTGGCCCCAGTGCTGCAATGATACCGCGAGACCCAC
GCTCACCGGCTCCAGATTTATCAGCAATAAACCAGCCAGCCGGAAGGGCCGAGCGCAGAAGTGGTCCTGC
AACTTTATCCGCCTCCATCCAGTCTATTAATTGTTGCCGGGAAGCTAGAGTAAGTAGTTCGCCAGTTAAT
AGTTTGCGCAACGTTGTTGCCATTGCTACAGGCATCGTGGTGTCACGCTCGTCGTTTGGTATGGCTTCAT
TCAGCTCCGGTTCCCAACGATCAAGGCGAGTTACATGATCCCCCATGTTGTGCAAAAAAGCGGTTAGCTC
CTTCGGTCCTCCGATCGTTGTCAGAAGTAAGTTGGCCGCAGTGTTATCACTCATGGTTATGGCAGCACTG
CATAATTCTCTTACTGTCATGCCATCCGTAAGATGCTTTTCTGTGACTGGTGAGTACTCAACCAAGTCAT
TCTGAGAATAGTGTATGCGGCGACCGAGTTGCTCTTGCCCGGCGTCAATACGGGATAATACCGCGCCACA
TAGCAGAACTTTAAAAGTGCTCATCATTGGAAAACGTTCTTCGGGGCGAAAACTCTCAAGGATCTTACCG
CTGTTGAGATCCAGTTCGATGTAACCCACTCGTGCACCCAACTGATCTTCAGCATCTTTTACTTTCACCA
GCGTTTCTGGGTGAGCAAAAACAGGAAGGCAAAATGCCGCAAAAAAGGGAATAAGGGCGACACGGAAATG
TTGAATACTCATACTCTTCCTTTTTCAATATTATTGAAGCATTTATCAGGGTTATTGTCTCATGAGCGGA
TACATATTTGAATGTATTTAGAAAAATAAACAAATAGGGGTTCCGCGCACATTTCCCCGAAAAGTGCCAC
CTGACGTCTAAGAAACCATTATTATCATGACATTAACCTATAAAAATAGGCGTATCACGAGGCCCTTTCG
TCTCGCGCGTTTCGGTGATGACGGTGAAAACCTCTGACACATGCAGCTCCCGGAGACGGTCACAGCTTGT
CTGTAAGCGGATGCCGGGAGCAGACAAGCCCGTCAGGGCGCGTCAGCGGGTGTTGGCGGGTGTCGGGGCT
GGCTTAACTATGCGGCATCAGAGCAGATTGTACTGAGAGTGCACCATATGCGGTGTGAAATACCGCACAG
ATGCGTAAGGAGAAAATACCGCATCAGGCGCCATTCGCCATTCAGGCTGCGCAACTGTTGGGAAGGGCGA
TCGGTGCGGGCCTCTTCGCTATTACGCCAGCTGGCGAAAGGGGGATGTGCTGCAAGGCGATTAAGTTGGG
TAACGCCAGGGTTTTCCCAGTCACGACGTTGTAAAACGACGGCCAGTGAATTCGAGCTCGGTACCCGGGG
ATCCGTTAATTAA
Features (pLannotate 1.2.2; 13 found; start..end, strand, type, name):
      1..241     +  promoter       U6 promoter: RNA polymerase III promoter for human U6 snRNA
    271..346     +  misc_RNA       gRNA scaffold: guide RNA scaffold for the Streptococcus pyogenes CRISPR/Cas9 system
    395..411     -  protein_bind   lac operator: The lac repressor binds to the lac operator to inhibit transcription in E. coli. This inhibition can be relieved by adding lactose or isopropyl-β-D-thiogalactopyranoside (IPTG). lac repressor encoded by lacI
    419..449     -  promoter       lac promoter: promoter for the E. coli lac operon
    464..485     -  protein_bind   CAP binding site: CAP binding activates transcription in the presence of cAMP. E. coli catabolite activator protein
    498..590     -  CDS            lacI (fragment): lac repressor; lacI; The lac repressor binds to the lac operator to inhibit transcription in E. coli. This inhibition can be relieved by adding lactose or isopropyl-β-D-thiogalactopyranoside (IPTG).
    773..1361    -  rep_origin     ori: high-copy-number ColE1/pMB1/pBR322/pUC origin of replication
   1532..2392    -  CDS            AmpR: β-lactamase; bla; confers resistance to ampicillin, carbenicillin, and related antibiotics
   2393..2497    -  promoter       AmpR promoter: bla
   2592..2627    +  CDS            rop (fragment): Rop protein, which maintains plasmids at low copy number; rop
   2729..2828    +  misc_feature   bom (fragment): basis of mobility region from pBR322
   2834..2991    -  CDS            lacZα (fragment): LacZα fragment of β-galactosidase; lacZ fragment
   2988..3014    +  misc_feature   MCS (fragment): pUC18/19 multiple cloning site
