[The description below was written by a language model from this plasmid's Addgene catalogue record and pLannotate feature annotations shown in this document.]
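Description:
pPN144 is a small (about 3.0 kb) CRISPR guide RNA expression plasmid built on a pUC19 backbone carrying a U6 promoter cassette. It is propagated in E. coli as a high-copy plasmid through the ColE1/pUC-type origin of replication and is selected with ampicillin via the β-lactamase (AmpR) gene and its native promoter. The remaining annotated elements are remnants of the pUC19 backbone: the lac promoter, operator and CAP binding site, fragments of lacZα and the multiple cloning site, and short fragments of lacI, rop and bom. None of these has a role in the function of the guide cassette. The plasmid has no mammalian selection marker, reporter or viral packaging elements, so it is suited to transient delivery rather than stable or viral transduction.

The payload is a single sgRNA expression unit. The human U6 promoter, an RNA polymerase III promoter, drives a roughly 20-nucleotide spacer targeting human TBC1D5, fused directly to the Streptococcus pyogenes Cas9 guide RNA scaffold. The spacer sits in the short unannotated gap between the promoter and scaffold features, and it was inserted using BbsI sites that were destroyed during cloning, as is typical for oligo-based guide cloning with this type IIS enzyme. The plasmid does not encode Cas9, so the nuclease must be supplied separately, for example from a co-delivered plasmid or as protein. According to the record, the construct is used to express an sgRNA against TBC1D5, and it comes from a study establishing a scaled CRISPR editing workflow in human pluripotent stem cells for investigating genes linked to psychiatric disease.
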