Addgene plasmid #91673: pPN144
Purpose: Express sgRNA targeting human TBC1D5
Depositing lab: Lindy Barrett. Depositing organization: Broad Institute. Publication: A Scaled Framework for CRISPR Editing of Human Pluripotent Stem Cells to Study Psychiatric Disease. Hazelbaker DZ, Beccard A, Bara AM, Dabkowski N, Messana A, Mazzucato P, Lam D, Manning D, Eggan K, Barrett LE. Stem Cell Reports. 2017 Oct 10;9(4):1315-1327. doi: 10.1016/j.stemcr.2017.09.006. PubMed 29020615.
Backbone
  Vector backbone: pUC19-U6 promoter
  Vector type: CRISPR
Growth in bacteria
  Bacterial resistance: Ampicillin, 100 μg/mL
  Growth temperature: 37°C
  Growth strain: DH5alpha
  Copy number: High Copy
Gene/Insert
  Gene/Insert name: TBC1D5 (alt name: NM_001134381.1)
  gRNA/shRNA sequence: ATGCCTACTTCTTGTTCTTC
  Species: H. sapiens (human)
  Insert size (bp): 21
  Entrez Gene: TBC1D5
  Promoter: U6
  Cloning method: Restriction Enzyme; 5′ cloning site BbsI (destroyed during cloning); 3′ cloning site BbsI (destroyed during cloning)
  Sequencing primers: 5′ M13F (-21)
Terms and licenses: Academic/Nonprofit Terms; Industry Terms: Not Available to Industry
How to cite: pPN144 was a gift from Lindy Barrett (Addgene plasmid # 91673 ; http://n2t.net/addgene:91673 ; RRID:Addgene_91673)
